Addgene plasmid #191240: pSN-A112C-CP8B1
Purpose: Expresses nuclease A-H124L from Staphylococcus aureus, with an A112C mutation, fused through a flexible linker to the transmembrane domain of poly-Leu-CP8B1 and a His-tag, for fluorescent studies.
Depositing lab: Alessandro Senes. Depositing organization: University of Wisconsin, Madison. Publication: Thermodynamic analysis of the GAS(right) transmembrane motif supports energetic model of dimerization. Diaz Vazquez G, Cui Q, Senes A. Biophys J. 2023 Jan 3;122(1):143-155. doi: 10.1016/j.bpj.2022.11.018. Epub 2022 Nov 12. PubMed 36371634.
Backbone
  Vector backbone: pET-28
  Backbone size w/o insert (bp): 5206
  Total vector size (bp): 5860
  Vector type: Bacterial Expression
Growth in bacteria
  Bacterial resistance: Kanamycin, 50 μg/mL
  Growth temperature: 37°C
  Growth strain: DH5alpha
  Copy number: Unknown
Gene/Insert
  Gene/Insert name: nuc (nuclease A), CYP8B1 (CYP12) (predicted interfacial residues of the transmembrane domain in a poly-leu background)
  Species: H. sapiens (human); Staphylococcus aureus
  Insert size (bp): 654
  Mutation: Changed Alanine 112 to Cysteine in SN, and predicted interfacial residues of the transmembrane domain are in a poly-leu background with a Proline 6 mutated to Alanine
  GenBank ID: Q9UNU6 P00644
  Promoter: T7 promoter
  Tag / fusion protein: nuclease A from S. aureus fused to the poly-Leu TM domain of CYP8B1. The construct has a c-terminal His-tag for purification.
  Entrez Gene: CYP8B1 (a.k.a. CP8B, CYP12, CYPVIIIB1)
  Cloning method: Ligation Independent Cloning
  Sequencing primers: 5′ taatacgactcactataggg
Terms and licenses: Academic/Nonprofit Terms; Industry Terms: Not Available to Industry
Depositor comments: Please visit https://doi.org/10.1101/2022.07.11.499632 for bioRxiv preprint.
How to cite: pSN-A112C-CP8B1 was a gift from Alessandro Senes (Addgene plasmid # 191240 ; http://n2t.net/addgene:191240 ; RRID:Addgene_191240)
