[The description below was written by a language model from this plasmid's Addgene catalogue record and pLannotate feature annotations shown in this document.]
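Description:
pSN-A112C-CP8B1 is a bacterial expression plasmid built on a pET-28 backbone, about 5.9 kb in total, carrying a 654 bp chimeric insert introduced by ligation-independent cloning. It is selected with kanamycin through the aph(3')-Ia KanR gene and replicates from a ColE1/pMB1-type origin accompanied by the pBR322 bom site and the rop gene, which normally moderates copy number; the catalogue lists copy number as unknown. An f1 origin is also present, and short annotated tetracycline-resistance fragments appear to be nonfunctional backbone remnants.

The expression cassette follows the standard pET arrangement: a T7 promoter followed by a lac operator and the T7 gene 10 ribosome binding site, ending in the T7 terminator, with a plasmid-borne lacI gene supplying repressor. Expression therefore depends on a host that provides T7 RNA polymerase and is inducible with IPTG. The encoded protein is staphylococcal nuclease A (the H124L variant, per the stated purpose) carrying an A112C substitution, joined through a flexible linker to a designed transmembrane segment and a C-terminal 6xHis tag for purification. The transmembrane segment places the predicted interfacial residues of the human CYP8B1 transmembrane domain in a poly-leucine background, with proline 6 changed to alanine. The automated annotation identifies the nuclease and the His tag but leaves the linker and transmembrane region between them unlabelled.

The record describes the construct as intended for fluorescence studies, and the engineered cysteine presumably serves as a labelling site, although this is not stated explicitly. The associated publication concerns thermodynamic analysis of transmembrane helix dimerization mediated by the GAS(right) motif.
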