Features (pLannotate 1.2.2; 19 found; start..end, strand, type, name):
     42..60      +  promoter       T7 promoter: promoter for bacteriophage T7 RNA polymerase
     61..85      +  protein_bind   lac operator: The lac repressor binds to the lac operator to inhibit transcription in E. coli. This inhibition can be relieved by adding lactose or isopropyl-β-D-thiogalactopyranoside (IPTG). lac repressor encoded by lacI
    100..122     +  RBS            RBS: efficient ribosome binding site from bacteriophage T7 gene 10 (Olins and Rangwala, 1989)
    132..571     +  CDS            MNase (fragment): micrococcal nuclease from Staphylococcus aureus
    762..779     +  CDS            6xHis: 6xHis affinity tag
    789..838     +  CDS            SET1 (fragment): solubility-enhancement tag derived from T7 phage gene 10B
    846..893     +  terminator     T7 terminator: transcription terminator for bacteriophage T7 RNA polymerase
    930..1358    +  rep_origin     f1 ori (sequence partly withheld): f1 bacteriophage origin of replication; arrow indicates direction of (+) strand synthesis
   1411..1468    +  promoter       AmpR promoter (fragment): bla
   1477..2292    -  CDS            KanR: aminoglycoside phosphotransferase; aph(3')-Ia; confers resistance to kanamycin in bacteria or G418 (Geneticin®) in eukaryotes
   2414..3002    +  rep_origin     ori: high-copy-number ColE1/pMB1/pBR322/pUC origin of replication
   3188..3327    -  misc_feature   bom: basis of mobility region from pBR322
   3429..3620    -  CDS            rop: Rop protein, which maintains plasmids at low copy number; rop
   3637..4017    +  CDS            YPB1_ECOLX: Protein predicted: Swiss-Prot protein existence level 4. From Escherichia coli.
   4089..4380    -  CDS            TcR (fragment): tetracycline efflux protein; tet; confers resistance to tetracycline
   4395..4416    -  protein_bind   CAP binding site: CAP binding activates transcription in the presence of cAMP. E. coli catabolite activator protein
   4429..5511    -  CDS            lacI: lac repressor; lacI; The lac repressor binds to the lac operator to inhibit transcription in E. coli. This inhibition can be relieved by adding lactose or isopropyl-β-D-thiogalactopyranoside (IPTG).
   5512..5589    -  promoter       lacI promoter: lacI
   5597..20      -  CDS            TcR (fragment) (across the origin): tetracycline efflux protein; tet; confers resistance to tetracycline
>Addgene plasmid #191240 | pSN-A112C-CP8B1 | addgene full sequence | sequence record 380472 | Addgene NGS Result
TGCGTCCGGCGTAGAGGATCGAGATCTCGATCCCGCGAAATTAATACGACTCACTATAGGGGAATTGTGA
GCGGATAACAATTCCCCTCTAGAAATAATTTTGTTTAACTTTAAGAAGGAGATATACCATGGCAACTTCA
ACTAAAAAATTACATAAAGAACCTGCGACTTTAATTAAAGCGATTGATGGTGATACGGTTAAATTAATGT
ACAAAGGTCAACCAATGACATTCAGACTATTATTGGTTGATACACCTGAAACAAAGCATCCTAAAAAAGG
TGTAGAGAAATATGGTCCTGAAGCAAGTGCATTTACGAAAAAAATGGTAGAAAATGCAAAGAAAATTGAA
GTCGAGTTTGACAAAGGTCAAAGAACTGATAAATATGGACGTGGCTTAGCGTATATTTATGCTGATGGAA
AAATGGTAAACGAAGCATTAGTTCGTCAAGGCTTGGCTAAAGTTTGCTATGTTTACAAACCTAACAATAC
ACATGAACAATTATTAAGAAAAAGTGAAGCACAAGCGAAAAAAGAGAAATTAAATATTTGGAGCGAAGAC
AACGCTGATTCGGGCCAAACTAGTGGTGGCTCAGGAGGGGGCTCCGGCGGAGGGTCTGGTGGATCCTTGG
GGAATGAAATCACGCTGCTCTTGATGGTACTGCTGGGAGCTCTGCTTGGCGCCCTGCTGGTAGTACTGAT
CGGTATTCGTAACCCAAGCGAATTCAAGAGCTCCGTCGACAAGCTTGCGGCCGCACTCGAGCACCATCAC
CATCACCATTGAGATCCGGCTGCTAACAAAGCCCGAAAGGAAGCTGAGTTGGCTGCTGCCACCGCTGAGC
AATAACTAGCATAACCCCTTGGGGCCTCTAAACGGGTCTTGAGGGGTTTTTTGCTGAAAGGAGGAACTAT
ATCCGGATTGGCGAATGGG
[124 nt withheld, positions 930-1053]
C
[91 nt withheld, positions 1055-1145]
A
[49 nt withheld, positions 1147-1195]
CCTTTGACGTTGGAGTCCACGTTCTTT
[37 nt withheld, positions 1223-1259]
ACCCTATCTCGGTCTATTCTTTTGATTTATAAGGGATTTTGCCGATTTCGGCCTATTGGTTAAAAAATGA
GCTGATTTAACAAAAATTTAACGCGAATTTTAACAAAATATTAACGCTTACAATTTAGGTGGCACTTTTC
GGGGAAATGTGCGCGGAACCCCTATTTGTTTATTTTTCTAAATACATTCAAATATGTATCCGCTCATGAA
TTAATTCTTAGAAAAACTCATCGAGCATCAAATGAAACTGCAATTTATTCATATCAGGATTATCAATACC
ATATTTTTGAAAAAGCCGTTTCTGTAATGAAGGAGAAAACTCACCGAGGCAGTTCCATAGGATGGCAAGA
TCCTGGTATCGGTCTGCGATTCCGACTCGTCCAACATCAATACAACCTATTAATTTCCCCTCGTCAAAAA
TAAGGTTATCAAGTGAGAAATCACCATGAGTGACGACTGAATCCGGTGAGAATGGCAAAAGTTTATGCAT
TTCTTTCCAGACTTGTTCAACAGGCCAGCCATTACGCTCGTCATCAAAATCACTCGCATCAACCAAACCG
TTATTCATTCGTGATTGCGCCTGAGCGAGACGAAATACGCGATCGCTGTTAAAAGGACAATTACAAACAG
GAATCGAATGCAACCGGCGCAGGAACACTGCCAGCACATCAACAATATTTTCACCTGAATCAGGATATTC
TTCTAATACCTGGAATGCTGTTTTCCCGGGGATCGCAGTGGTGAGTAACCATGCATCATCAGGAGTACGG
ATAAAATGCTTGATGGTCGGAAGAGGCATAAATTCCGTCAGCCAGTTTAGTCTGACCATCTCATCTGTAA
CATCATTGGCAACGCTACCTTTGCCATGTTTCAGAAACAACTCTGGCGCATCGGGCTTCCCATACAATCG
ATAGATTGTCGCACCTGATTGTCCGACATTATCGCGAGCCCATTTATACCCATATAAATCAGCATCCATG
TTGGAATTTAATCGCGGCCTAGAGCAAGACGTTTCCCGTTGAATATGGCTCATAACACCCCTTGTATTAC
TGTTTATGTAAGCAGACAGTTTTATTGTTCATGACCAAAATCCCTTAACGTGAGTTTTCGTTCCACTGAG
CGTCAGACCCCGTAGAAAAGATCAAAGGATCTTCTTGAGATCCTTTTTTTCTGCGCGTAATCTGCTGCTT
GCAAACAAAAAAACCACCGCTACCAGCGGTGGTTTGTTTGCCGGATCAAGAGCTACCAACTCTTTTTCCG
AAGGTAACTGGCTTCAGCAGAGCGCAGATACCAAATACTGTCCTTCTAGTGTAGCCGTAGTTAGGCCACC
ACTTCAAGAACTCTGTAGCACCGCCTACATACCTCGCTCTGCTAATCCTGTTACCAGTGGCTGCTGCCAG
TGGCGATAAGTCGTGTCTTACCGGGTTGGACTCAAGACGATAGTTACCGGATAAGGCGCAGCGGTCGGGC
TGAACGGGGGGTTCGTGCACACAGCCCAGCTTGGAGCGAACGACCTACACCGAACTGAGATACCTACAGC
GTGAGCTATGAGAAAGCGCCACGCTTCCCGAAGGGAGAAAGGCGGACAGGTATCCGGTAAGCGGCAGGGT
CGGAACAGGAGAGCGCACGAGGGAGCTTCCAGGGGGAAACGCCTGGTATCTTTATAGTCCTGTCGGGTTT
CGCCACCTCTGACTTGAGCGTCGATTTTTGTGATGCTCGTCAGGGGGGCGGAGCCTATGGAAAAACGCCA
GCAACGCGGCCTTTTTACGGTTCCTGGCCTTTTGCTGGCCTTTTGCTCACATGTTCTTTCCTGCGTTATC
CCCTGATTCTGTGGATAACCGTATTACCGCCTTTGAGTGAGCTGATACCGCTCGCCGCAGCCGAACGACC
GAGCGCAGCGAGTCAGTGAGCGAGGAAGCGGAAGAGCGCCTGATGCGGTATTTTCTCCTTACGCATCTGT
GCGGTATTTCACACCGCAATGGTGCACTCTCAGTACAATCTGCTCTGATGCCGCATAGTTAAGCCAGTAT
ACACTCCGCTATCGCTACGTGACTGGGTCATGGCTGCGCCCCGACACCCGCCAACACCCGCTGACGCGCC
CTGACGGGCTTGTCTGCTCCCGGCATCCGCTTACAGACAAGCTGTGACCGTCTCCGGGAGCTGCATGTGT
CAGAGGTTTTCACCGTCATCACCGAAACGCGCGAGGCAGCTGCGGTAAAGCTCATCAGCGTGGTCGTGAA
GCGATTCACAGATGTCTGCCTGTTCATCCGCGTCCAGCTCGTTGAGTTTCTCCAGAAGCGTTAATGTCTG
GCTTCTGATAAAGCGGGCCATGTTAAGGGCGGTTTTTTCCTGTTTGGTCACTGATGCCTCCGTGTAAGGG
GGATTTCTGTTCATGGGGGTAATGATACCGATGAAACGAGAGAGGATGCTCACGATACGGGTTACTGATG
ATGAACATGCCCGGTTACTGGAACGTTGTGAGGGTAAACAACTGGCGGTATGGATGCGGCGGGACCAGAG
AAAAATCACTCAGGGTCAATGCCAGCGCTTCGTTAATACAGATGTAGGTGTTCCACAGGGTAGCCAGCAG
CATCCTGCGATGCAGATCCGGAACATAATGGTGCAGGGCGCTGACTTCCGCGTTTCCAGACTTTACGAAA
CACGGAAACCGAAGACCATTCATGTTGTTGCTCAGGTCGCAGACGTTTTGCAGCAGCAGTCGCTTCACGT
TCGCTCGCGTATCGGTGATTCATTCTGCTAACCAGTAAGGCAACCCCGCCAGCCTAGCCGGGTCCTCAAC
GACAGGAGCACGATCATGCGCACCCGTGGGGCCGCCATGCCGGCGATAATGGCCTGCTTCTCGCCGAAAC
GTTTGGTGGCGGGACCAGTGACGAAGGCTTGAGCGAGGGCGTGCAAGATTCCGAATACCGCAAGCGACAG
GCCGATCATCGTCGCGCTCCAGCGAAAGCGGTCCTCGCCGAAAATGACCCAGAGCGCTGCCGGCACCTGT
CCTACGAGTTGCATGATAAAGAAGACAGTCATAAGTGCGGCGACGATAGTCATGCCCCGCGCCCACCGGA
AGGAGCTGACTGGGTTGAAGGCTCTCAAGGGCATCGGTCGAGATCCCGGTGCCTAATGAGTGAGCTAACT
TACATTAATTGCGTTGCGCTCACTGCCCGCTTTCCAGTCGGGAAACCTGTCGTGCCAGCTGCATTAATGA
ATCGGCCAACGCGCGGGGAGAGGCGGTTTGCGTATTGGGCGCCAGGGTGGTTTTTCTTTTCACCAGTGAG
ACGGGCAACAGCTGATTGCCCTTCACCGCCTGGCCCTGAGAGAGTTGCAGCAAGCGGTCCACGCTGGTTT
GCCCCAGCAGGCGAAAATCCTGTTTGATGGTGGTTAACGGCGGGATATAACATGAGCTGTCTTCGGTATC
GTCGTATCCCACTACCGAGATATCCGCACCAACGCGCAGCCCGGACTCGGTAATGGCGCGCATTGCGCCC
AGCGCCATCTGATCGTTGGCAACCAGCATCGCAGTGGGAACGATGCCCTCATTCAGCATTTGCATGGTTT
GTTGAAAACCGGACATGGCACTCCAGTCGCCTTCCCGTTCCGCTATCGGCTGAATTTGATTGCGAGTGAG
ATATTTATGCCAGCCAGCCAGACGCAGACGCGCCGAGACAGAACTTAATGGGCCCGCTAACAGCGCGATT
TGCTGGTGACCCAATGCGACCAGATGCTCCACGCCCAGTCGCGTACCGTCTTCATGGGAGAAAATAATAC
TGTTGATGGGTGTCTGGTCAGAGACATCAAGAAATAACGCCGGAACATTAGTGCAGGCAGCTTCCACAGC
AATGGCATCCTGGTCATCCAGCGGATAGTTAATGATCAGCCCACTGACGCGTTGCGCGAGAAGATTGTGC
ACCGCCGCTTTACAGGCTTCGACGCCGCTTCGTTCTACCATCGACACCACCACGCTGGCACCCAGTTGAT
CGGCGCGAGATTTAATCGCCGCGACAATTTGCGACGGCGCGTGCAGGGCCAGACTGGAGGTGGCAACGCC
AATCAGCAACGACTGTTTGCCCGCCAGTTGTTGTGCCACGCGGTTGGGAATGTAATTCAGCTCCGCCATC
GCCGCTTCCACTTTTTCCCGCGTTTTCGCAGAAACGTGGCTGGCCTGGTTCACCACGCGGGAAACGGTCT
GATAAGAGACACCGGCATACTCTGCGACATCGTATAACGTTACTGGTTTCACATTCACCACCCTGAATTG
ACTCTCTTCCGGGCGCTATCATGCCATACCGCGAAAGGTTTTGCGCCATTCGATGGTGTCCGGGATCTCG
ACGCTCTCCCTTATGCGACTCCTGCATTAGGAAGCAGCCCAGTAGTAGGTTGAGGCCGTTGAGCACCGCC
GCCGCAAGGAATGGTGCATGCAAGGAGATGGCGCCCAACAGTCCCCCGGCCACGGGGCCTGCCACCATAC
CCACGCCGAAACAAGCGCTCATGAGCCCGAAGTGGCGAGCCCGATCTTCCCCATCGGTGATGTCGGCGAT
ATAGGCGCCAGCAACCGCACCTGTGGCGCCGGTGATGCCGGCCACGA
